Addgene plasmid #104708: pUG-22
Purpose: Cloning Module
Depositing lab: Marco Trujillo. Depositing organization: Leibniz Institute of Plant Biochemistry (IPB). Publication: UbiGate: a synthetic biology toolbox to analyse ubiquitination. Kowarschik K, Hoehenwarter W, Marillonnet S, Trujillo M. New Phytol. 2018 Mar;217(4):1749-1763. doi: 10.1111/nph.14900. Epub 2017 Nov 30. PubMed 29194629.
Backbone
  Vector backbone: pICH41308
  Backbone manufacturer: self-made
  Backbone size w/o insert (bp): 2251
  Vector type: Synthetic Biology
Growth in bacteria
  Bacterial resistance: Spectinomycin, 50 μg/mL
  Growth temperature: 37°C
  Growth strain: DH5alpha
  Copy number: High Copy
Gene/Insert
  Gene/Insert name: PUB22 W40A (alt name: AT3G52450)
  Species: A. thaliana (mustard weed)
  Insert size (bp): 1313
  Mutation: W40A, BpiI/BsaI sites removed by point-mutation
  Entrez Gene: PUB22 (a.k.a. AT3G52450, AtPUB22, plant U-box 22)
  Cloning method: Restriction Enzyme; 5′ cloning site BpiI (destroyed during cloning); 3′ cloning site BpiI (destroyed during cloning)
  Sequencing primers: 5′ moclof, agcgaggaagcggaagagcg; 3′ moclor, gccacctgacgtctaagaaacc
Terms and licenses: Academic/Nonprofit Terms; Industry Terms: Not Available to Industry
Depositor comments: release insert with BsaI and clone to Level 1 cloning vector
How to cite: pUG-22 was a gift from Marco Trujillo (Addgene plasmid # 104708 ; http://n2t.net/addgene:104708 ; RRID:Addgene_104708)
