[The description below was written by a language model from this plasmid's Addgene catalogue record and pLannotate feature annotations shown in this document.]
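Description:
pUG-22 is a Golden Gate/MoClo-style cloning module from the UbiGate toolbox for analysing ubiquitination, built in the small pICH41308 backbone and classified as a synthetic biology vector. It is a storage and assembly plasmid for E. coli rather than an expression construct. It replicates from a high-copy ColE1/pUC-type origin and is selected with spectinomycin through the aadA streptomycin/spectinomycin resistance gene, which lies downstream of a bla-type promoter. The short annotated fragments of an integrase, a gentamicin acetyltransferase, lacI and an RSF origin appear to be backbone remnants or partial sequence matches, not functional elements.

The insert is the coding sequence of Arabidopsis thaliana PUB22 (AT3G52450, plant U-box 22), an E3 ubiquitin ligase annotated as a negative regulator of water stress responses and of PAMP-triggered immunity, in part through ubiquitination and proteasomal degradation of EXO70B2. This version carries a W40A substitution; the record does not state its functional consequence. Internal BpiI and BsaI recognition sites were removed by point mutation so that the sequence is compatible with type IIS assembly. The fragment was inserted via BpiI sites that were destroyed during cloning, and according to the depositor's comments it is released with BsaI for transfer into a Level 1 cloning vector.

No promoter, terminator or tag for the PUB22 coding sequence is annotated, so those parts would presumably be supplied by other modules during assembly. The sequencing-derived and depositor full sequences differ by only two nucleotides in length and share the same core features in the same arrangement, starting from different positions on the circle.
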