Features (pLannotate 1.2.2; 7 found; start..end, strand, type, name):
    110..214     +  promoter       AmpR promoter: bla
    205..285     -  CDS            int (fragment): INT2_ECOLX - Protein inferred from homology: Swiss-Prot protein existence level 3. Putative integrase believed to be involved in the insertion of antibiotic resistance genes into plasmids and transposons. From Escherichia coli.
    371..427     +  CDS            GmR (fragment): gentamycin acetyltransferase; aacC1; confers resistance to gentamycin
    434..1222    +  CDS            aadA: S3AD_ECOLX - Experimental evidence at protein level: Swiss-Prot protein existence level 1. Mediates bacterial resistance to the antibiotics streptomycin and spectinomycin. From Escherichia coli.
   1396..1984    +  rep_origin     ori: high-copy-number ColE1/pMB1/pBR322/pUC origin of replication
   2167..2216    +  CDS            lacI (fragment): lac repressor; lacI; The lac repressor binds to the lac operator to inhibit transcription in E. coli. This inhibition can be relieved by adding lactose or isopropyl-β-D-thiogalactopyranoside (IPTG).
   2233..3537    +  CDS            PUB22: PUB22_ARATH - Experimental evidence at protein level: Swiss-Prot protein existence level 1. E3 ubiquitin-protein ligase that negatively regulates water stress response. May control in coordination with PUB23 a drought signaling pathway by ubiquitinating cytosolic RPN12a. Acts as negative regulator of the immunity triggered by the pathogen-associated molecular patterns (PAMPs), in association with PUB23 and PUB24. Regulates EXO70B2 ubiquitination and degradation via the 26S proteasome to attenuate PAMP-induced signaling (PubMed:23170036). From Arabidopsis thaliana (Mouse-ear cress).
>Addgene plasmid #104708 | pUG-22 | depositor full sequence | sequence record 198537 | Full Sequence
GTGGCTCTTCAGTGGACGAAAGGGCCTCGTGATACGCCTATTTTTATAGGTTAATGTCATGATAATAATG
GTTTCTTAGACGTCAGGTGGCACTTTTCGGGGAAATGTGCGCGGAACCCCTATTTGTTTATTTTTCTAAA
TACATTCAAATATGTATCCGCTCATGAGACAATAACCCTGATAAATGCTTCAATAATATTGAAAAAGGAA
GAGTATGCGCTCACGCAACTGGTCCAGAACCTTGACCGAACGCAGCGGTGGTAACGGCGCAGTGGCGGTT
TTCATGGCTTGTTATGACTGTTTTTTTGGGGTACAGTCTATGCCTCGGGCATCCAAGCAGCAAGCGCGTT
ACGCCGTGGGTCGATGTTTGATGTTATGGAGCAGCAACGATGTTACGCAGCAGGGCAGTCGCCCTAAAAC
AAAGTTAAACATCATGAGGGAAGCGGTGATCGCCGAAGTATCGACTCAACTATCAGAGGTAGTTGGCGTC
ATCGAGCGCCATCTCGAACCGACGTTGCTGGCCGTACATTTGTACGGCTCCGCAGTGGATGGCGGCCTGA
AGCCACACAGCGATATTGATTTGCTGGTTACGGTGACCGTAAGGCTTGATGAAACAACGCGGCGAGCTTT
GATCAACGACCTTTTGGAAACTTCGGCTTCCCCTGGAGAGAGCGAGATTCTCCGCGCTGTAGAAGTCACC
ATTGTTGTGCACGACGACATCATTCCGTGGCGTTATCCAGCTAAGCGCGAACTGCAATTTGGAGAATGGC
AGCGCAATGACATTCTTGCAGGTATCTTCGAGCCAGCCACGATCGACATTGATCTGGCTATCTTGCTGAC
AAAAGCAAGAGAACATAGCGTTGCCTTGGTAGGTCCAGCGGCGGAGGAACTCTTTGATCCGGTTCCTGAA
CAGGATCTATTTGAGGCGCTAAATGAAACCTTAACGCTATGGAACTCGCCGCCCGACTGGGCTGGCGATG
AGCGAAATGTAGTGCTTACGTTGTCCCGCATTTGGTACAGCGCAGTAACCGGCAAAATCGCGCCGAAGGA
TGTCGCTGCCGACTGGGCAATGGAGCGCCTGCCGGCCCAGTATCAGCCCGTCATACTTGAAGCTAGACAG
GCTTATCTTGGACAAGAAGAAGATCGCTTGGCCTCGCGCGCAGATCAGTTGGAAGAATTTGTCCATTACG
TAAAAGGCGAGATCACCAAGGTAGTCGGCAAATAACTGTCAGACCAAGTTTACTCATATATACTTTAGAT
TGATTTAAAACTTCATTTTTAATTTAAAAGGATCTAGGTGAAGATCCTTTTTGATAATCTCATGACCAAA
ATCCCTTAACGTGAGTTTTCGTTCCACTGAGCGTCAGACCCCGTAGAAAAGATCAAAGGATCTTCTTGAG
ATCCTTTTTTTCTGCGCGTAATCTGCTGCTTGCAAACAAAAAAACCACCGCTACCAGCGGTGGTTTGTTT
GCCGGATCAAGAGCTACCAACTCTTTTTCCGAAGGTAACTGGCTTCAGCAGAGCGCAGATACCAAATACT
GTCCTTCTAGTGTAGCCGTAGTTAGGCCACCACTTCAAGAACTCTGTAGCACCGCCTACATACCTCGCTC
TGCTAATCCTGTTACCAGTGGCTGCTGCCAGTGGCGATAAGTCGTGTCTTACCGGGTTGGACTCAAGACG
ATAGTTACCGGATAAGGCGCAGCGGTCGGGCTGAACGGGGGGTTCGTGCACACAGCCCAGCTTGGAGCGA
ACGACCTACACCGAACTGAGATACCTACAGCGTGAGCTATGAGAAAGCGCCACGCTTCCCGAAGGGAGAA
AGGCGGACAGGTATCCGGTAAGCGGCAGGGTCGGAACAGGAGAGCGCACGAGGGAGCTTCCAGGGGGAAA
CGCCTGGTATCTTTATAGTCCTGTCGGGTTTCGCCACCTCTGACTTGAGCGTCGATTTTTGTGATGCTCG
TCAGGGGGGCGGAGCCTATGGAAAAACGCCAGCAACGCGGCCTTTTTACGGTTCCTGGCCTTTTGCTGGC
CTTTTGCTCACATGTTCTTTCCTGCGTTATCCCCTGATTCTGTGGATAACCGTATTACCGCCTTTGAGTG
AGCTGATACCGCTCGCCGCAGCCGAACGACCGAGCGCAGCGAGTCAGTGAGCGAGGAAGCGGAAGAGCGC
CCAATACGCAAACCGCCTCTCCCCGCGCGTTGGCCGATTCATTAATCACTCTGTGGTCTCAAATGGATCA
AGAGATAGAGATTCCTTCCTTCTTCCTTTGTCCAATCTCTCTAGATATCATGAAAGATCCGGTGATAGTT
TCCACCGGAATAACCTACGACCGAGAAAGCATCGAGAAGGCGCTCTTTTCCGGTAAGAAAAACTCATGTC
CAGTCACCAAACAAGTCATAACCGAAACTGATCTTACCCCAAACCACACTCTTCGCCGTTTGATTCAATC
TTGGTGTACCCTCAACGCATCATATGGTATAGAGAGGATCCCAACTCCAAAACCTCCGATCTGTAAATCG
GAGATCGAAAAGCTTATCAAAGAGTCGTCATCTTCGCATCTAAACCAAGTCAAATGCCTCAAACGACTTC
GTCAAATAGTATCTGAGAATACAACCAACAAACGGTGCTTAGAAGCCGCAGAAGTTCCGGAGTTTTTGGC
AAATATCGTAAGCAACTCTGTAGATACGTATAACTCTCCTTCTTCTTCACTTTCTTCTTCGAATCTCAAC
GACATGTGTCAGTCAAACATGTTGGAGAATCGATTTGATTCTTCAAGAAGCTTGATGGACGAAGCCCTAA
GCGTACTCTACCATCTTGACACATCGGAGACAGCCCTCAAGAGTCTTTTAAACAACAAGAAAGGAACAAA
TCTTGTGAAAACGTTGACGAAGATTATGCAACGTGGGATCTACGAGTCAAGAGCCTATGCGGCTTTGCTT
CTCAAGAAGCTCCTGGAAGTTGCGGATCCAATGCAGATCATATTGTTGGAACGAGAACTTTTCGGTGAGG
TGATTCAAATCTTGCACGACCAGATCTCTCACAAGGCGACAAGATCAGCAATGCAAATCTTGGTGATCAC
ATGTCCATGGGGAAGGAATAGACACAAGGCAGTGGAAGGTGGAACAATCTCGATGATAATCGAGCTTTTA
ATGGACGATACTTTCTCATCAGAGAGAAGGAATTCAGAGATGGCGATGGTGGTTCTTGATATGTTATGTC
AGTGCGCAGAAGGAAGAGCTGAGTTCTTGAATCACGGTGCCGCTATTGCGGTTGTGTCTAAGAAGATATT
GAGGGTATCACAAATAACTAGTGAAAGGGCAGTTAGGGTTTTGCTTTCGGTTGGGAGGTTCTGCGCGACA
CCCTCTTTGTTGCAGGAGATGTTGCAATTGGGAGTTGTAGCAAAGCTGTGTCTGGTACTTCAAGTTAGCT
GTGGTAACAAGACTAAAGAAAAGGCTAAAGAATTGCTTAAGCTTCACGCTAGGGTTTGGAGGGAATCACC
TTGTGTCCCAAGAAATTTGTATGATTCGTATCCTGCTTGAGCTTTGAGACCACGAA
