Features (pLannotate 1.2.2; 8 found; start..end, strand, type, name):
      1..105     +  rep_origin     RSF ori (fragment): Plasmids containing the RSF 1030 origin of replication can be propagated in E. coli cells that contain additional plasmids with compatible origins.
    107..156     +  CDS            lacI (fragment): lac repressor; lacI; The lac repressor binds to the lac operator to inhibit transcription in E. coli. This inhibition can be relieved by adding lactose or isopropyl-β-D-thiogalactopyranoside (IPTG).
    173..1477    +  CDS            PUB22: PUB22_ARATH - Experimental evidence at protein level: Swiss-Prot protein existence level 1. E3 ubiquitin-protein ligase that negatively regulates water stress response. May control in coordination with PUB23 a drought signaling pathway by ubiquitinating cytosolic RPN12a. Acts as negative regulator of the immunity triggered by the pathogen-associated molecular patterns (PAMPs), in association with PUB23 and PUB24. Regulates EXO70B2 ubiquitination and degradation via the 26S proteasome to attenuate PAMP-induced signaling (PubMed:23170036). From Arabidopsis thaliana (Mouse-ear cress).
   1606..1710    +  promoter       AmpR promoter: bla
   1701..1781    -  CDS            int (fragment): INT2_ECOLX - Protein inferred from homology: Swiss-Prot protein existence level 3. Putative integrase believed to be involved in the insertion of antibiotic resistance genes into plasmids and transposons. From Escherichia coli.
   1869..1925    +  CDS            GmR (fragment): gentamycin acetyltransferase; aacC1; confers resistance to gentamycin
   1932..2720    +  CDS            aadA: S3AD_ECOLX - Experimental evidence at protein level: Swiss-Prot protein existence level 1. Mediates bacterial resistance to the antibiotics streptomycin and spectinomycin. From Escherichia coli.
   2894..3482    +  rep_origin     ori: high-copy-number ColE1/pMB1/pBR322/pUC origin of replication
>Addgene plasmid #104708 | pUG-22 | addgene full sequence | sequence record 206248 | Addgene NGS Result
CCCCTGATTCTGTGGATAACCGTATTACCGCCTTTGAGTGAGCTGATACCGCTCGCCGCAGCCGAACGAC
CGAGCGCAGCGAGTCAGTGAGCGAGGAAGCGGAAGAGCGCCCAATACGCAAACCGCCTCTCCCCGCGCGT
TGGCCGATTCATTAATCACTCTGTGGTCTCAAATGGATCAAGAGATAGAGATTCCTTCCTTCTTCCTTTG
TCCAATCTCTCTAGATATCATGAAAGATCCGGTGATAGTTTCCACCGGAATAACCTACGACCGAGAAAGC
ATCGAGAAGGCGCTCTTTTCCGGTAAGAAAAACTCATGTCCAGTCACCAAACAAGTCATAACCGAAACTG
ATCTTACCCCAAACCACACTCTTCGCCGTTTGATTCAATCTTGGTGTACCCTCAACGCATCATATGGTAT
AGAGAGGATCCCAACTCCAAAACCTCCGATCTGTAAATCGGAGATCGAAAAGCTTATCAAAGAGTCGTCA
TCTTCGCATCTAAACCAAGTCAAATGCCTCAAACGACTTCGTCAAATAGTATCTGAGAATACAACCAACA
AACGGTGCTTAGAAGCCGCAGAAGTTCCGGAGTTTTTGGCAAATATCGTAAGCAACTCTGTAGATACGTA
TAACTCTCCTTCTTCTTCACTTTCTTCTTCGAATCTCAACGACATGTGTCAGTCAAACATGTTGGAGAAT
CGATTTGATTCTTCAAGAAGCTTGATGGACGAAGCCCTAAGCGTACTCTACCATCTTGACACATCGGAGA
CAGCCCTCAAGAGTCTTTTAAACAACAAGAAAGGAACAAATCTTGTGAAAACGTTGACGAAGATTATGCA
ACGTGGGATCTACGAGTCAAGAGCCTATGCGGCTTTGCTTCTCAAGAAGCTCCTGGAAGTTGCGGATCCA
ATGCAGATCATATTGTTGGAACGAGAACTTTTCGGTGAGGTGATTCAAATCTTGCACGACCAGATCTCTC
ACAAGGCGACAAGATCAGCAATGCAAATCTTGGTGATCACATGTCCATGGGGAAGGAATAGACACAAGGC
AGTGGAAGGTGGAACAATCTCGATGATAATCGAGCTTTTAATGGACGATACTTTCTCATCAGAGAGAAGG
AATTCAGAGATGGCGATGGTGGTTCTTGATATGTTATGTCAGTGCGCAGAAGGAAGAGCTGAGTTCTTGA
ATCACGGTGCCGCTATTGCGGTTGTGTCTAAGAAGATATTGAGGGTATCACAAATAACTAGTGAAAGGGC
AGTTAGGGTTTTGCTTTCGGTTGGGAGGTTCTGCGCGACACCCTCTTTGTTGCAGGAGATGTTGCAATTG
GGAGTTGTAGCAAAGCTGTGTCTGGTACTTCAAGTTAGCTGTGGTAACAAGACTAAAGAAAAGGCTAAAG
AATTGCTTAAGCTTCACGCTAGGGTTTGGAGGGAATCACCTTGTGTCCCAAGAAATTTGTATGATTCGTA
TCCTGCTTGAGCTTTGAGACCACGAAGTGGCTCTTCAGTGGACGAAAGGGCCTCGTGATACGCCTATTTT
TATAGGTTAATGTCATGATAATAATGGTTTCTTAGACGTCAGGTGGCACTTTTCGGGGAAATGTGCGCGG
AACCCCTATTTGTTTATTTTTCTAAATACATTCAAATATGTATCCGCTCATGAGACAATAACCCTGATAA
ATGCTTCAATAATATTGAAAAAGGAAGAGTATGCGCTCACGCAACTGGTCCAGAACCTTGACCGAACGCA
GCGGTGGTAACGGCGCAGTGGCGGTTTTCATGGCTTGTTATGACTGTTTTTTTTTGGGGTACAGTCTATG
CCTCGGGCATCCAAGCAGCAAGCGCGTTACGCCGTGGGTCGATGTTTGATGTTATGGAGCAGCAACGATG
TTACGCAGCAGGGCAGTCGCCCTAAAACAAAGTTAAACATCATGAGGGAAGCGGTGATCGCCGAAGTATC
GACTCAACTATCAGAGGTAGTTGGCGTCATCGAGCGCCATCTCGAACCGACGTTGCTGGCCGTACATTTG
TACGGCTCCGCAGTGGATGGCGGCCTGAAGCCACACAGCGATATTGATTTGCTGGTTACGGTGACCGTAA
GGCTTGATGAAACAACGCGGCGAGCTTTGATCAACGACCTTTTGGAAACTTCGGCTTCCCCTGGAGAGAG
CGAGATTCTCCGCGCTGTAGAAGTCACCATTGTTGTGCACGACGACATCATTCCGTGGCGTTATCCAGCT
AAGCGCGAACTGCAATTTGGAGAATGGCAGCGCAATGACATTCTTGCAGGTATCTTCGAGCCAGCCACGA
TCGACATTGATCTGGCTATCTTGCTGACAAAAGCAAGAGAACATAGCGTTGCCTTGGTAGGTCCAGCGGC
GGAGGAACTCTTTGATCCGGTTCCTGAACAGGATCTATTTGAGGCGCTAAATGAAACCTTAACGCTATGG
AACTCGCCGCCCGACTGGGCTGGCGATGAGCGAAATGTAGTGCTTACGTTGTCCCGCATTTGGTACAGCG
CAGTAACCGGCAAAATCGCGCCGAAGGATGTCGCTGCCGACTGGGCAATGGAGCGCCTGCCGGCCCAGTA
TCAGCCCGTCATACTTGAAGCTAGACAGGCTTATCTTGGACAAGAAGAAGATCGCTTGGCCTCGCGCGCA
GATCAGTTGGAAGAATTTGTCCATTACGTAAAAGGCGAGATCACCAAGGTAGTCGGCAAATAACTGTCAG
ACCAAGTTTACTCATATATACTTTAGATTGATTTAAAACTTCATTTTTAATTTAAAAGGATCTAGGTGAA
GATCCTTTTTGATAATCTCATGACCAAAATCCCTTAACGTGAGTTTTCGTTCCACTGAGCGTCAGACCCC
GTAGAAAAGATCAAAGGATCTTCTTGAGATCCTTTTTTTCTGCGCGTAATCTGCTGCTTGCAAACAAAAA
AACCACCGCTACCAGCGGTGGTTTGTTTGCCGGATCAAGAGCTACCAACTCTTTTTCCGAAGGTAACTGG
CTTCAGCAGAGCGCAGATACCAAATACTGTTCTTCTAGTGTAGCCGTAGTTAGGCCACCACTTCAAGAAC
TCTGTAGCACCGCCTACATACCTCGCTCTGCTAATCCTGTTACCAGTGGCTGCTGCCAGTGGCGATAAGT
CGTGTCTTACCGGGTTGGACTCAAGACGATAGTTACCGGATAAGGCGCAGCGGTCGGGCTGAACGGGGGG
TTCGTGCACACAGCCCAGCTTGGAGCGAACGACCTACACCGAACTGAGATACCTACAGCGTGAGCTATGA
GAAAGCGCCACGCTTCCCGAAGGGAGAAAGGCGGACAGGTATCCGGTAAGCGGCAGGGTCGGAACAGGAG
AGCGCACGAGGGAGCTTCCAGGGGGAAACGCCTGGTATCTTTATAGTCCTGTCGGGTTTCGCCACCTCTG
ACTTGAGCGTCGATTTTTGTGATGCTCGTCAGGGGGGCGGAGCCTATGGAAAAACGCCAGCAACGCGGCC
TTTTTACGGTTCCTGGCCTTTTGCTGGCCTTTTGCTCACATGTTCTTTCCTGCGTTAT
